Addgene plasmid #236957: NanoLuc-VDR Fusion Vector
Purpose: Express NanoLuc(R)-VDR Fusion Protein in Mammalian Cells under a CMV promoter
Depositing lab: Promega Corporation.
Backbone
  Vector backbone: pFN31K Nluc CMV-neo Flexi(R) Vector
  Vector type: Mammalian Expression
  Selectable markers: Hygromycin
Growth in bacteria
  Bacterial resistance: Ampicillin, 100 μg/mL
  Growth temperature: 37°C
  Growth strain: DH5alpha
  Copy number: High Copy
Gene/Insert
  Gene/Insert name: VDR
  Species: H. sapiens (human)
  Mutation: None
  Entrez Gene: VDR (a.k.a. NR1I1, PPP1R163)
  Promoter: CMV
  Tag / fusion protein: NanoLuc (R) (N terminal on backbone)
  Cloning method: Other
Terms and licenses: Academic/Nonprofit Terms; Industry Terms
How to cite: NanoLuc-VDR Fusion Vector was a gift from Promega Corporation (Addgene plasmid # 236957 ; http://n2t.net/addgene:236957 ; RRID:Addgene_236957)
