[The description below was written by a language model from this plasmid's Addgene catalogue record and pLannotate feature annotations shown in this document.]
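Description:
NanoLuc-VDR Fusion Vector is a mammalian expression plasmid of about 7.2 kb that produces the human vitamin D receptor (VDR, also known as NR1I1) fused at its N-terminus to NanoLuc luciferase. The catalogue lists the backbone as a pFN31K Nluc CMV-neo Flexi vector. That name implies kanamycin and neomycin markers, but both the catalogue fields and the annotated sequence indicate ampicillin resistance in bacteria and hygromycin selection in mammalian cells, so the sequenced plasmid does not match the backbone name in these respects. Propagation in E. coli relies on a high-copy ColE1/pUC-type origin and the β-lactamase gene with its own promoter. A ColE1 cer region is also present, which helps keep the plasmid in monomeric form.

The expression cassette begins with the CMV immediate early enhancer and promoter, followed by a chimeric β-globin/immunoglobulin intron that typically improves transcript processing and expression. A T7 promoter sits just upstream of the coding region and could in principle allow in vitro transcription. The human codon-optimised Nluc coding sequence is followed after a short gap by the wild-type VDR coding sequence (no mutations are recorded), then a small multiple cloning site remnant, a T7 terminator fragment and an SV40 polyadenylation signal. A separate cassette places the hygromycin phosphotransferase gene (hph) under the SV40 enhancer/early promoter with a synthetic poly(A) signal, allowing selection of stably transfected cells. Several short annotated fragments (SET1, large T antigen, M13 ori, bom, tnpA) appear to be backbone remnants rather than functional parts.

The stated purpose is simply to express the luminescent VDR fusion in mammalian cells; the record does not specify a particular assay.
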