Features (pLannotate 1.2.2; 21 found; start..end, strand, type, name):
    140..517     +  enhancer       CMV enhancer: human cytomegalovirus immediate early enhancer
    519..718     +  promoter       CMV promoter: human cytomegalovirus (CMV) immediate early promoter
    857..989     +  intron         chimeric intron: chimera between introns from human β-globin and immunoglobulin heavy chain genes
   1033..1051    +  promoter       T7 promoter: promoter for bacteriophage T7 RNA polymerase
   1065..1577    +  CDS            Nluc: NanoLuc® luciferase human codon-optimized
   1599..2879    +  CDS            VDR: VDR_HUMAN - Also known as NR1I1. Experimental evidence at protein level: Swiss-Prot protein existence level 1. Nuclear receptor for calcitriol, the active form of vitamin D3 which mediates the action of this vitamin on cells (PubMed:28698609, PubMed:16913708, PubMed:15728261, PubMed:10678179). Enters the nucleus upon vitamin D3 binding where it forms heterodimers with the retinoid X receptor/RXR (PubMed:28698609). The VDR-RXR heterodimers bind to specific response elements on DNA and activate the transcription of vitamin D3-responsive target genes (PubMed:28698609). Plays a central role in cal
   2888..2943    +  misc_feature   MCS: pUC18/19 multiple cloning site
   2950..2999    +  CDS            SET1 (fragment): solubility-enhancement tag derived from T7 phage gene 10B
   3007..3026    +  terminator     T7 terminator (fragment): transcription terminator for bacteriophage T7 RNA polymerase
   3048..3169    -  polyA_signal   SV40 poly(A) signal: SV40 polyadenylation signal
   3192..3260    -  CDS            large T antigen (fragment): large T antigen from SV40 (simian virus 40)
   3265..3297    +  rep_origin     M13 ori (fragment): M13 bacteriophage origin of replication; arrow indicates direction of (+) strand synthesis
   3298..3349    -  misc_feature   bom (fragment): basis of mobility region from pBR322
   3414..3771    +  promoter       SV40 promoter: SV40 enhancer and early promoter
   3802..4824    +  CDS            hph: KHYB_ECOLX - Experimental evidence at protein level: Swiss-Prot protein existence level 1. The aminoglycoside phosphotransferases achieve inactivation of their antibiotic substrates by phosphorylation. Only phosphorylates hygromycin and closely related compounds such as demethyl analogs and destomycin. From Escherichia coli.
   4863..4911    +  polyA_signal   poly(A) signal: synthetic polyadenylation signal
   4932..5024    -  CDS            tnpA (fragment): TN5P_ECOLX - Also known as tnp. Experimental evidence at protein level: Swiss-Prot protein existence level 1. Mediates transposition of transposon Tn5 by a 'cut and paste' mechanism. First, the monomeric transposase binds the 19 bp inverted DNA repeats flanking the transposon. Then, dimerization of the DNA- bound transposase creates a synaptic DNA complex. After nicking of the first DNA strand, excision of the transposon proceeds through a series of intermediates. The transposase then mediates the insertion of the transposon at a new site by strand transfer. The activity of the wild- type tran
   5067..5171    +  promoter       AmpR promoter: bla
   5172..6032    +  CDS            AmpR: β-lactamase; bla; confers resistance to ampicillin, carbenicillin, and related antibiotics
   6190..6778    -  rep_origin     ori: high-copy-number ColE1/pMB1/pBR322/pUC origin of replication
   6894..7177    +  misc_feature   cer region: ColE1-derived recombination site that helps to maintain plasmids as monomers
>Addgene plasmid #236957 | NanoLuc-VDR Fusion Vector | addgene full sequence | sequence record 473385 | Addgene NGS Result
TCAATATTGGCCATTAGCCATATTATTCATTGGTTATATAGCATAAATCAATATTGGCTATTGGCCATTG
CATACGTTGTATCTATATCATAATATGTACATTTATATTGGCTCATGTCCAATATGACCGCCATGTTGGC
ATTGATTATTGACTAGTTATTAATAGTAATCAATTACGGGGTCATTAGTTCATAGCCCATATATGGAGTT
CCGCGTTACATAACTTACGGTAAATGGCCCGCCTGGCTGACCGCCCAACGACCCCCGCCCATTGACGTCA
ATAATGACGTATGTTCCCATAGTAACGCCAATAGGGACTTTCCATTGACGTCAATGGGTGGAGTATTTAC
GGTAAACTGCCCACTTGGCAGTACATCAAGTGTATCATATGCCAAGTCCGCCCCCTATTGACGTCAATGA
CGGTAAATGGCCCGCCTGGCATTATGCCCAGTACATGACCTTACGGGACTTTCCTACTTGGCAGTACATC
TACGTATTAGTCATCGCTATTACCATGGTGATGCGGTTTTGGCAGTACACCAATGGGCGTGGATAGCGGT
TTGACTCACGGGGATTTCCAAGTCTCCACCCCATTGACGTCAATGGGAGTTTGTTTTGGCACCAAAATCA
ACGGGACTTTCCAAAATGTCGTAATAACCCCGCCCCGTTGACGCAAATGGGCGGTAGGCGTGTACGGTGG
GAGGTCTATATAAGCAGAGCTGGTTTAGTGAACCGTCAGATCACTAGAAGCTTTATTGCGGTAGTTTATC
ACAGTTAAATTGCTAACGCAGTCAGTGCTTCTGACACAACAGTCTCGAACTTAAGCTGCAGAAGTTGGTC
GTGAGGCACTGGGCAGGTAAGTATCAAGGTTACAAGACAGGTTTAAGGAGACCAATAGAAACTGGGCTTG
TCGAGACAGAGAAGACTCTTGCGTTTCTGATAGGCACCTATTGGTCTTACTGACATCCACTTTGCCTTTC
TCTCCACAGGTGTCCACTCCCAGTTCAATTACAGCTCTTAAGGCTAGAGTATTAATACGACTCACTATAG
GGCTAGCGCTCACCATGGTCTTCACACTCGAAGATTTCGTTGGGGACTGGCGACAGACAGCCGGCTACAA
CCTGGACCAAGTCCTTGAACAGGGAGGTGTGTCCAGTTTGTTTCAGAATCTCGGGGTGTCCGTAACTCCG
ATCCAAAGGATTGTCCTGAGCGGTGAAAATGGGCTGAAGATCGACATCCATGTCATCATCCCGTATGAAG
GTCTGAGCGGCGACCAAATGGGCCAGATCGAAAAAATTTTTAAGGTGGTGTACCCTGTGGATGATCATCA
CTTTAAGGTGATCCTGCACTATGGCACACTGGTAATCGACGGGGTTACGCCGAACATGATCGACTATTTC
GGACGGCCGTATGAAGGCATCGCCGTGTTCGACGGCAAAAAGATCACTGTAACAGGGACCCTGTGGAACG
GCAACAAAATTATCGACGAGCGCCTGATCAACCCCGACGGCTCCCTGCTGTTCCGAGTAACCATCAACGG
AGTGACCGGCTGGCGGCTGTGCGAACGCATTCTGGCGGGCTCGAGCGGCGCGATCGCCATGGAGGCAATG
GCGGCCAGCACTTCCCTGCCTGACCCTGGAGACTTTGACCGGAACGTGCCCCGGATCTGTGGGGTGTGTG
GAGACCGAGCCACTGGCTTTCACTTCAATGCTATGACCTGTGAAGGCTGCAAAGGCTTCTTCAGGCGAAG
CATGAAGCGGAAGGCACTATTCACCTGCCCCTTCAACGGGGACTGCCGCATCACCAAGGACAACCGACGC
CACTGCCAGGCCTGCCGGCTCAAACGCTGTGTGGACATCGGCATGATGAAGGAGTTCATTCTGACAGATG
AGGAAGTGCAGAGGAAGCGGGAGATGATCCTGAAGCGGAAGGAGGAGGAGGCCTTGAAGGACAGTCTGCG
GCCCAAGCTGTCTGAGGAGCAGCAGCGCATCATTGCCATACTGCTGGACGCCCACCATAAGACCTACGAC
CCCACCTACTCCGACTTCTGCCAGTTCCGGCCTCCAGTTCGTGTGAATGATGGTGGAGGGAGCCATCCTT
CCAGGCCCAACTCCAGACACACTCCCAGCTTCTCTGGGGACTCCTCCTCCTCCTGCTCAGATCACTGTAT
CACCTCTTCAGACATGATGGACTCGTCCAGCTTCTCCAATCTGGATCTGAGTGAAGAAGATTCAGATGAC
CCTTCTGTGACCCTAGAGCTGTCCCAGCTCTCCATGCTGCCCCACCTGGCTGACCTGGTCAGTTACAGCA
TCCAAAAGGTCATTGGCTTTGCTAAGATGATACCAGGATTCAGAGACCTCACCTCTGAGGACCAGATCGT
ACTGCTGAAGTCAAGTGCCATTGAGGTCATCATGTTGCGCTCCAATGAGTCCTTCACCATGGACGACATG
TCCTGGACCTGTGGCAACCAAGACTACAAGTACCGCGTCAGTGACGTGACCAAAGCCGGACACAGCCTGG
AGCTGATTGAGCCCCTCATCAAGTTCCAGGTGGGACTGAAGAAGCTGAACTTGCATGAGGAGGAGCATGT
CCTGCTCATGGCCATCTGCATCGTCTCCCCAGATCGTCCTGGGGTGCAGGACGCCGCGCTGATTGAGGCC
ATCCAGGACCGCCTGTCCAACACACTGCAGACGTACATCCGCTGCCGCCACCCGCCCCCGGGCAGCCACC
TGCTCTATGCCAAGATGATCCAGAAGCTAGCCGACCTGCGCAGCCTCAATGAGGAGCACTCCAAGCAGTA
CCGCTGCCTCTCCTTCCAGCCTGAGTGCAGCATGAAGCTAACGCCCCTTGTGCTCGAAGTGTTTGGCAAT
GAGATCTCCGTTTAAACGAATTCGGGCTCGGTACCCGGGGATCCTCTAGAGTCGACCTGCAGGCATGCAA
GCTGATCCGGCTGCTAACAAAGCCCGAAAGGAAGCTGAGTTGGCTGCTGCCACCGCTGAGCAATAACTAG
CATAACCCCTTGGGGCGGCCGCTTCGAGCAGACATGATAAGATACATTGATGAGTTTGGACAAACCACAA
CTAGAATGCAGTGAAAAAAATGCTTTATTTGTGAAATTTGTGATGCTATTGCTTTATTTGTAACCATTAT
AAGCTGCAATAAACAAGTTAACAACAACAATTGCATTCATTTTATGTTTCAGGTTCAGGGGGAGATGTGG
GAGGTTTTTTTAAGCAAGTAAAACCTCTACAAATGTGGTAAAATCGAATTTTAACAAAATATTAACGCTT
ACAATTTCCTGATGCGGTATTTTCTCCTTACGCATCTGTGCGGTATTTCACACCGCATACGCGGATCTGC
GCAGCACCATGGCCTGAAATAACCTCTGAAAGAGGAACTTGGTTAGGTACCTTCTGAGGCGGAAAGAACC
AGCTGTGGAATGTGTGTCAGTTAGGGTGTGGAAAGTCCCCAGGCTCCCCAGCAGGCAGAAGTATGCAAAG
CATGCATCTCAATTAGTCAGCAACCAGGTGTGGAAAGTCCCCAGGCTCCCCAGCAGGCAGAAGTATGCAA
AGCATGCATCTCAATTAGTCAGCAACCATAGTCCCGCCCCTAACTCCGCCCATCCCGCCCCTAACTCCGC
CCAGTTCCGCCCATTCTCCGCCCCATGGCTGACTAATTTTTTTTATTTATGCAGAGGCCGAGGCCGCCTC
GGCCTCTGAGCTATTCCAGAAGTAGTGAGGAGGCTTTTTTGGAGGCCTAGGCTTTTGCAAAAAGCTCGAT
TCTTCTGACACTAGCGCCACCATGAAGAAGCCCGAACTCACCGCTACCAGCGTTGAAAAATTTCTCATCG
AGAAGTTCGACAGTGTGAGCGACCTGATGCAGTTGTCGGAGGGCGAAGAGAGCCGAGCCTTCAGCTTCGA
TGTCGGCGGACGCGGCTATGTACTGCGGGTGAATAGCTGCGCTGATGGCTTCTACAAAGACCGCTACGTG
TACCGCCACTTCGCCAGCGCTGCACTACCCATCCCCGAAGTGTTGGACATCGGCGAGTTCAGCGAGAGCC
TGACATACTGCATCAGTAGACGCGCCCAAGGCGTTACTCTCCAAGACCTCCCCGAAACAGAGCTGCCTGC
TGTGTTACAGCCTGTCGCCGAAGCTATGGATGCTATTGCCGCCGCCGACCTCAGTCAAACCAGCGGCTTC
GGCCCATTCGGGCCCCAAGGCATCGGCCAGTACACAACCTGGCGGGATTTCATTTGCGCCATTGCTGATC
CCCATGTCTACCACTGGCAGACCGTGATGGACGACACCGTGTCCGCCAGCGTAGCTCAAGCCCTGGACGA
ACTGATGCTGTGGGCCGAAGACTGTCCCGAGGTGCGCCACCTCGTCCATGCCGACTTCGGCAGCAACAAC
GTCCTGACCGACAACGGCCGCATCACCGCCGTAATCGACTGGTCCGAAGCTATGTTCGGGGACAGTCAGT
ACGAGGTGGCCAACATCTTCTTCTGGCGGCCCTGGCTGGCTTGCATGGAGCAGCAGACTCGCTACTTCGA
GCGCCGGCATCCCGAGCTGGCCGGCAGCCCTCGTCTGCGAGCCTACATGCTGCGCATCGGCCTGGATCAG
CTCTACCAGAGCCTCGTGGACGGCAACTTCGACGATGCTGCCTGGGCTCAAGGCCGCTGCGATGCCATCG
TCCGCAGCGGGGCCGGCACCGTCGGTCGCACACAAATCGCTCGCCGGAGCGCAGCCGTATGGACCGACGG
CTGCGTCGAGGTGCTGGCCGACAGCGGCAACCGCCGGCCCAGTACACGACCGCGCGCTAAGGAGGTAGGT
CGAGTTTAGACTCTAGCCATCACGATGGCCGCAATAAAATATCTTTATTTTCATTACATCTGTGTGTTGG
TTTTTTGTGTGAATCGATAGCGATAAGGATCCTCTTTGCGCTTGCGTTTTCCCTTGTCCAGATAGCCCAG
TAGCTGACATTCATCCGGGGTCAGCACCGTTTCTGCGGACTGGCTTTCTACGTAATGGTTTCTTAGACGT
CAGGTGGCACTTTTCGGGGAAATGTGCGCGGAACCCCTATTTGTTTATTTTTCTAAATACATTCAAATAT
GTATCCGCTCATGAGACAATAACCCTGATAAATGCTTCAATAATATTGAAAAAGGAAGAGTATGAGTATT
CAACATTTCCGTGTCGCCCTTATTCCCTTTTTTGCGGCATTTTGCCTTCCTGTTTTTGCTCACCCAGAAA
CGCTGGTGAAAGTAAAAGATGCTGAAGATCAGTTGGGTGCACGAGTGGGTTACATCGAACTGGATCTCAA
CAGCGGTAAGATCCTTGAGAGTTTTCGCCCCGAAGAACGTTTTCCAATGATGAGCACTTTCAAAGTTCTG
CTATGTGGCGCGGTATTATCCCGTATTGACGCCGGGCAAGAGCAACTCGGTCGCCGCATACACTATTCTC
AGAATGACTTGGTTGAGTACTCACCAGTCACAGAAAAGCATCTTACGGATGGCATGACAGTAAGAGAATT
ATGCAGTGCTGCCATAACCATGAGTGATAACACTGCGGCCAACTTACTTCTGACAACTATCGGAGGACCG
AAGGAGCTAACCGCTTTTTTGCACAACATGGGGGATCATGTAACTCGCCTTGATCGTTGGGAACCGGAGC
TGAATGAAGCCATACCAAACGACGAGCGTGACACCACGATGCCTGTAGCAATGGCAACAACGTTGCGCAA
ACTATTAACTGGCGAACTACTTACTCTAGCTTCCCGGCAACAATTAATAGACTGGATGGAGGCGGATAAA
GTTGCAGGACCACTTCTGCGCTCGGCCCTTCCGGCTGGCTGGTTTATTGCTGATAAATCTGGAGCCGGTG
AGCGTGGGTCTCGCGGTATCATTGCAGCACTGGGGCCAGATGGTAAGCCCTCCCGTATCGTAGTTATCTA
CACGACGGGGAGTCAGGCAACTATGGATGAACGAAATAGACAGATCGCTGAGATAGGTGCCTCACTGATT
AAGCATTGGTAATTCGAAATGACCGACCAAGCGACGCCCAACCGGTATCAGCTCACTCAAAGGCGGTAAT
ACGGTTATCCACAGAATCAGGGGATAACGCAGGAAAGAACATGTGAGCAAAAGGCCAGCAAAAGGCCAGG
AACCGTAAAAAGGCCGCGTTGCTGGCGTTTTTCCATAGGCTCCGCCCCCCTGACGAGCATCACAAAAATC
GACGCTCAAGTCAGAGGTGGCGAAACCCGACAGGACTATAAAGATACCAGGCGTTTCCCCCTGGAAGCTC
CCTCGTGCGCTCTCCTGTTCCGACCCTGCCGCTTACCGGATACCTGTCCGCCTTTCTCCCTTCGGGAAGC
GTGGCGCTTTCTCATAGCTCACGCTGTAGGTATCTCAGTTCGGTGTAGGTCGTTCGCTCCAAGCTGGGCT
GTGTGCACGAACCCCCCGTTCAGCCCGACCGCTGCGCCTTATCCGGTAACTATCGTCTTGAGTCCAACCC
GGTAAGACACGACTTATCGCCACTGGCAGCAGCCACTGGTAACAGGATTAGCAGAGCGAGGTATGTAGGC
GGTGCTACAGAGTTCTTGAAGTGGTGGCCTAACTACGGCTACACTAGAAGGACAGTATTTGGTATCTGCG
CTCTGCTGAAGCCAGTTACCTTCGGAAAAAGAGTTGGTAGCTCTTGATCCGGCAAACAAACCACCGCTGG
TAGCGGTGGTTTTTTTGTTTGCAAGCAGCAGATTACGCGCAGAAAAAAAGGATTTCAAGAAGATCCTTTG
ATCTTTTCTACGGGGTCTGACGCTCAGTGGAACGAAAACTCACGTTAAGGGATTTTGGTCATGAGATTAT
CAAAAAGGATCTTCACCTAGATCCTTTTATAGTCCGGAAATACAGGAACGCACGCTGGATGGCCCTTCGC
TGGGATGGTGAAACCATGAAAAATGGCAGCTTCAGTGGATTAAGTGGGGGTAATGTGGCCTGTACCCTCT
GGTTGCATAGGTATTCATACGGTTAAAATTTATCAGGCGCGATTGCGGCAGTTTTTCGGGTGGTTTGTTG
CCATTTTTACCTGTCTGCTGCCGTGATCGCGCTGAACGCGTTTTAGCGGTGCGTACAATTAAGGGATTAT
GGTAAATCCACTTACTGTCTGCCCTCGTAGCCATCGAGATAAACCGCAGTACTCCGGCCACGATGCGTCC
GGCGTAGAGGATCGAGATCT
